Addgene plasmid #111575: pCMV-PARP1-3xFlag-WT
Purpose: Expresses full length PARP1 in mammalian cells
Depositing lab: Thomas Muir. Depositing organization: Princeton University. Publication: Acetylation blocks DNA damage-induced chromatin ADP-ribosylation. Liszczak G, Diehl KL, Dann GP, Muir TW. Nat Chem Biol. 2018 Jul 16. pii: 10.1038/s41589-018-0097-1. doi: 10.1038/s41589-018-0097-1. PubMed 30013063.
Backbone
  Vector backbone: CMV
  Modifications to backbone: N-terminal 3xFlag insertion
  Vector type: Mammalian Expression
Growth in bacteria
  Bacterial resistance: Kanamycin, 50 μg/mL
  Growth temperature: 37°C
  Growth strain: DH5alpha
  Copy number: Unknown
Gene/Insert
  Gene/Insert name: PARP1 (alt names: Poly(ADP-ribose) polymerase 1; ARTD1)
  Species: H. sapiens (human)
  Insert size (bp): 3042
  Entrez Gene: PARP1 (a.k.a. ADPRT, ADPRT 1, ADPRT1, ARTD1, PARP, PARP-1, PARS, PPOL, Poly-PARP, pADPRT-1)
  Promoter: CMV
  Tag / fusion protein: 3xFlag (N terminal on backbone)
  Cloning method: Gibson Cloning
  Sequencing primers: 5′ CMV; 3′ SV40pA-R
Terms and licenses: Academic/Nonprofit Terms; Industry Terms: Not Available to Industry
How to cite: pCMV-PARP1-3xFlag-WT was a gift from Thomas Muir (Addgene plasmid # 111575 ; http://n2t.net/addgene:111575 ; RRID:Addgene_111575)
