[The description below was written by a language model from this plasmid's Addgene catalogue record and pLannotate feature annotations shown in this document.]
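Description:
pCMV-PARP1-3xFlag-WT is a mammalian expression plasmid of about 7.1 kb that produces full-length, wild-type human PARP1 (poly(ADP-ribose) polymerase 1, also called ARTD1) carrying an N-terminal 3xFlag epitope tag. The backbone is recorded simply as "CMV", modified by insertion of the 3xFlag sequence, and the 3,042 bp PARP1 coding sequence was introduced by Gibson assembly. In the annotated sequence, the human cytomegalovirus immediate-early enhancer and promoter sit upstream of a remnant multiple cloning site. A FLAG-matching segment follows (the annotation software flags only a fragment of the tag), then the PARP1 open reading frame. Transcripts are terminated by an SV40 polyadenylation signal. The short stretch annotated as SV40 large T antigen just upstream of that signal is probably part of the SV40-derived terminator region rather than an expressed element.

The plasmid is propagated in E. coli through a high-copy ColE1/pUC-type origin and selected with kanamycin. Resistance comes from the Tn5 aminoglycoside phosphotransferase (NeoR/KanR), which is placed behind tandem bacterial (bla) and SV40 early promoters and followed by an HSV TK polyadenylation signal. This arrangement lets the same gene confer kanamycin resistance in bacteria and, in principle, G418 resistance in mammalian cells. An f1 origin is also present, which can support single-stranded DNA production. Small fragments annotated as RSF ori, ble and bGH poly(A) appear to be backbone remnants or partial matches without evident function.

The construct is used for CMV-driven expression of Flag-tagged PARP1 in mammalian cells, with the tag allowing detection or affinity purification. The associated work concerns DNA damage-induced ADP-ribosylation of chromatin.
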