Features (pLannotate 1.2.2; 16 found; start..end, strand, type, name):
     48..107     +  rep_origin     RSF ori (fragment): Plasmids containing the RSF 1030 origin of replication can be propagated in E. coli cells that contain additional plasmids with compatible origins.
    175..478     +  enhancer       CMV enhancer: human cytomegalovirus immediate early enhancer
    479..682     +  promoter       CMV promoter: human cytomegalovirus (CMV) immediate early promoter
    705..764     +  misc_feature   MCS (fragment): multiple cloning site
    810..830     +  CDS            FLAG (fragment): FLAG® epitope tag, followed by an enterokinase cleavage site
    882..3923    +  CDS            PARP1: PARP1_HUMAN - Also known as ADPRT From Homo sapiens (Human).
   3942..4025    +  CDS            large T antigen (fragment): large T antigen from SV40 (simian virus 40)
   4048..4169    +  polyA_signal   SV40 poly(A) signal: SV40 polyadenylation signal
   4203..4631    -  rep_origin     f1 ori (sequence partly withheld): f1 bacteriophage origin of replication; arrow indicates direction of (+) strand synthesis
   4658..4762    +  promoter       AmpR promoter: bla
   4764..5121    +  promoter       SV40 promoter: SV40 enhancer and early promoter
   5156..5950    +  CDS            NeoR/KanR: aminoglycoside phosphotransferase from Tn5; aph(3')-II (or nptII); confers resistance to neomycin, kanamycin, and G418 (Geneticin®)
   5971..6123    +  CDS            ble (fragment): BLE_KLEPN - Experimental evidence at protein level: Swiss-Prot protein existence level 1. Binding protein with a strong affinity to the bleomycin family of antibiotics. Binds to CL990; an antimitotic-antibiotic compound. From Klebsiella pneumoniae.
   6182..6229    +  polyA_signal   HSV TK poly(A) signal: herpes simplex virus thymidine kinase polyadenylation signal (Cole and Stacy, 1985)
   6320..6336    -  polyA_signal   bGH poly(A) signal (fragment): bovine growth hormone polyadenylation signal
   6558..7146    +  rep_origin     ori: high-copy-number ColE1/pMB1/pBR322/pUC origin of replication
>Addgene plasmid #111575 | pCMV-PARP1-3xFlag-WT | addgene full sequence | sequence record 211942 | Addgene NGS Result
AACGCCAGCAACGCGGCCTTTTTACGGTTCCTGGCCTTTTGCTGGCCTTTTGCTCACATGTTCTTTCCTG
CGTTATCCCCTGATTCTGTGGATAACCGTATTACCGCCATGCATTAGTTATTAATAGTAATCAATTACGG
GGTCATTAGTTCATAGCCCATATATGGAGTTCCGCGTTACATAACTTACGGTAAATGGCCCGCCTGGCTG
ACCGCCCAACGACCCCCGCCCATTGACGTCAATAATGACGTATGTTCCCATAGTAACGCCAATAGGGACT
TTCCATTGACGTCAATGGGTGGAGTATTTACGGTAAACTGCCCACTTGGCAGTACATCAAGTGTATCATA
TGCCAAGTACGCCCCCTATTGACGTCAATGACGGTAAATGGCCCGCCTGGCATTATGCCCAGTACATGAC
CTTATGGGACTTTCCTACTTGGCAGTACATCTACGTATTAGTCATCGCTATTACCATGGTGATGCGGTTT
TGGCAGTACATCAATGGGCGTGGATAGCGGTTTGACTCACGGGGATTTCCAAGTCTCCACCCCATTGACG
TCAATGGGAGTTTGTTTTGGCACCAAAATCAACGGGACTTTCCAAAATGTCGTAACAACTCCGCCCCATT
GACGCAAATGGGCGGTAGGCGTGTACGGTGGGAGGTCTATATAAGCAGAGCTGGTTTAGTGAACCGTCAG
ATCCGCTAGCGCTACCGGACTCAGATCTCGAGCTCAAGCTTCGAATTCTGCAGTCGACGGTACCATGGGT
TCAGACTATAAAGATGATGATGATAAAGGTGGCTCCGACTACAAGGATGACGATGACAAGGGAGGTAGTG
ACTACAAAGACGATGACGACAAGGGCGGATCTGGCGGATCTATGGCGGAGTCTTCGGATAAGCTCTATCG
AGTCGAGTACGCCAAGAGCGGGCGCGCCTCTTGCAAGAAATGCAGCGAGAGCATCCCCAAGGACTCGCTC
CGGATGGCCATCATGGTGCAGTCGCCCATGTTTGATGGAAAAGTCCCACACTGGTACCACTTCTCCTGCT
TCTGGAAGGTGGGCCACTCCATCCGGCACCCTGACGTTGAGGTGGATGGGTTCTCTGAGCTTCGGTGGGA
TGATCAGCAGAAAGTCAAGAAGACAGCGGAAGCTGGAGGAGTGACAGGCAAAGGCCAGGATGGAATTGGT
AGCAAGGCAGAGAAGACTCTGGGTGACTTTGCAGCAGAGTATGCCAAGTCCAACAGAAGTACGTGCAAGG
GGTGTATGGAGAAGATAGAAAAGGGCCAGGTGCGCCTGTCCAAGAAGATGGTGGACCCGGAGAAGCCACA
GCTAGGCATGATTGACCGCTGGTACCATCCAGGCTGCTTTGTCAAGAACAGGGAGGAGCTGGGTTTCCGG
CCCGAGTACAGTGCGAGTCAGCTCAAGGGCTTCAGCCTCCTTGCTACAGAGGATAAAGAAGCCCTGAAGA
AGCAGCTCCCAGGAGTCAAGAGTGAAGGAAAGAGAAAAGGCGATGAGGTGGATGGAGTGGATGAAGTGGC
GAAGAAGAAATCTAAAAAAGAAAAAGACAAGGATAGTAAGCTTGAAAAAGCCCTAAAGGCTCAGAACGAC
CTGATCTGGAACATCAAGGACGAGCTAAAGAAAGTGTGTTCAACTAATGACCTGAAGGAGCTACTCATCT
TCAACAAGCAGCAAGTGCCTTCTGGGGAGTCGGCGATCTTGGACCGAGTAGCCGATGGCATGGTGTTCGG
TGCCCTCCTTCCCTGCGAGGAATGCTCGGGTCAGCTGGTCTTCAAGAGCGATGCCTATTACTGCACTGGG
GACGTCACTGCCTGGACCAAGTGTATGGTCAAGACACAGACACCCAACCGGAAGGAGTGGGTAACCCCAA
AGGAATTCCGAGAAATCTCTTACCTCAAGAAATTGAAGGTTAAAAAACAGGACCGTATATTCCCCCCAGA
AACCAGCGCCTCCGTGGCGGCCACGCCTCCGCCCTCCACAGCCTCGGCTCCTGCTGCTGTGAACTCCTCT
GCTTCAGCAGATAAGCCATTATCCAACATGAAGATCCTGACTCTCGGGAAGCTGTCCCGGAACAAGGATG
AAGTGAAGGCCATGATTGAGAAACTCGGGGGGAAGTTGACGGGGACGGCCAACAAGGCTTCCCTGTGCAT
CAGCACCAAAAAGGAGGTGGAAAAGATGAATAAGAAGATGGAGGAAGTAAAGGAAGCCAACATCCGAGTT
GTGTCTGAGGACTTCCTCCAGGACGTCTCCGCCTCCACCAAGAGCCTTCAGGAGTTGTTCTTAGCGCACA
TCTTGTCCCCTTGGGGGGCAGAGGTGAAGGCAGAGCCTGTTGAAGTTGTGGCCCCAAGAGGGAAGTCAGG
GGCTGCGCTCTCCAAAAAAAGCAAGGGCCAGGTCAAGGAGGAAGGTATCAACAAATCTGAAAAGAGAATG
AAATTAACTCTTAAAGGAGGAGCAGCTGTGGATCCTGATTCTGGACTGGAACACTCTGCGCATGTCCTGG
AGAAAGGTGGGAAGGTCTTCAGTGCCACCCTTGGCCTGGTGGACATCGTTAAAGGAACCAACTCCTACTA
CAAGCTGCAGCTTCTGGAGGACGACAAGGAAAACAGGTATTGGATATTCAGGTCCTGGGGCCGTGTGGGT
ACGGTGATCGGTAGCAACAAACTGGAACAGATGCCGTCCAAGGAGGATGCCATTGAGCACTTCATGAAAT
TATATGAAGAAAAAACCGGGAACGCTTGGCACTCCAAAAATTTCACGAAGTATCCCAAAAAGTTCTACCC
CCTGGAGATTGACTATGGCCAGGATGAAGAGGCAGTGAAGAAGCTGACAGTAAATCCTGGCACCAAGTCC
AAGCTCCCCAAGCCAGTTCAGGACCTCATCAAGATGATCTTTGATGTGGAAAGTATGAAGAAAGCCATGG
TGGAGTATGAGATCGACCTTCAGAAGATGCCCTTGGGGAAGCTGAGCAAAAGGCAGATCCAGGCCGCATA
CTCCATCCTCAGTGAGGTCCAGCAGGCGGTGTCTCAGGGCAGCAGCGACTCTCAGATCCTGGATCTCTCA
AATCGCTTTTACACCCTGATCCCCCACGACTTTGGGATGAAGAAGCCTCCGCTCCTGAACAATGCAGACA
GTGTGCAGGCCAAGGCGGAAATGCTTGACAACCTGCTGGACATCGAGGTGGCCTACAGTCTGCTCAGGGG
AGGGTCTGATGATAGCAGCAAGGATCCCATCGATGTCAACTATGAGAAGCTCAAAACTGACATTAAGGTG
GTTGACAGAGATTCTGAAGAAGCCGAGATCATCAGGAAGTATGTTAAGAACACTCATGCAACCACACACA
ATGCGTATGACTTGGAAGTCATCGATATCTTTAAGATAGAGCGTGAAGGCGAATGCCAGCGTTACAAGCC
CTTTAAGCAGCTTCATAACCGAAGATTGCTGTGGCACGGGTCCAGGACCACCAACTTTGCTGGGATCCTG
TCCCAGGGTCTTCGGATAGCCCCGCCTGAAGCGCCCGTGACAGGCTACATGTTTGGTAAAGGGATCTATT
TCGCTGACATGGTCTCCAAGAGTGCCAACTACTGCCATACGTCTCAGGGAGACCCAATAGGCTTAATCCT
GTTGGGAGAAGTTGCCCTTGGAAACATGTATGAACTGAAGCACGCTTCACATATCAGCAAGTTACCCAAG
GGCAAGCACAGTGTCAAAGGTTTGGGCAAAACTACCCCTGATCCTTCAGCTAACATTAGTCTGGATGGTG
TAGACGTTCCTCTTGGGACCGGGATTTCATCTGGTGTGAATGACACCTCTCTACTATATAACGAGTACAT
TGTCTATGATATTGCTCAGGTAAATCTGAAGTATCTGCTGAAACTGAAATTCAATTTTAAGACCTCCCTG
TGGTGAGCGGCCGCGACTCTAGATCATAATCAGCCATACCACATTTGTAGAGGTTTTACTTGCTTTAAAA
AACCTCCCACACCTCCCCCTGAACCTGAAACATAAAATGAATGCAATTGTTGTTGTTAACTTGTTTATTG
CAGCTTATAATGGTTACAAATAAAGCAATAGCATCACAAATTTCACAAATAAAGCATTTTTTTCACTGCA
TTCTAGTTGTGGTTTGTCCAAACTCATCAATGTATCTTAAGGCGTAAATTGTAAGCGTTAATATTTTGTT
AAAATTCGCGTTAAATTTTTGTTAAATCAGCTCATTTTTTAACCAATAGGCCGAAATCGGCAAAATCCCT
TATAAATCAAAAGAATAGACCGAGATAGGGT
[37 nt withheld, positions 4302-4338]
AAAGAACGTGGACTCCAACGTCAAAGG
[49 nt withheld, positions 4366-4414]
T
[91 nt withheld, positions 4416-4506]
G
[124 nt withheld, positions 4508-4631]
CAGGTGGCACTTTTCGGGGAAATGTGCGCGGAACCCCTATTTGTTTATTTTTCTAAATACATTCAAATAT
GTATCCGCTCATGAGACAATAACCCTGATAAATGCTTCAATAATATTGAAAAAGGAAGAGTCCTGAGGCG
GAAAGAACCAGCTGTGGAATGTGTGTCAGTTAGGGTGTGGAAAGTCCCCAGGCTCCCCAGCAGGCAGAAG
TATGCAAAGCATGCATCTCAATTAGTCAGCAACCAGGTGTGGAAAGTCCCCAGGCTCCCCAGCAGGCAGA
AGTATGCAAAGCATGCATCTCAATTAGTCAGCAACCATAGTCCCGCCCCTAACTCCGCCCATCCCGCCCC
TAACTCCGCCCAGTTCCGCCCATTCTCCGCCCCATGGCTGACTAATTTTTTTTATTTATGCAGAGGCCGA
GGCCGCCTCGGCCTCTGAGCTATTCCAGAAGTAGTGAGGAGGCTTTTTTGGAGGCCTAGGCTTTTGCAAA
GATCGATCAAGAGACAGGATGAGGATCGTTTCGCATGATTGAACAAGATGGATTGCACGCAGGTTCTCCG
GCCGCTTGGGTGGAGAGGCTATTCGGCTATGACTGGGCACAACAGACAATCGGCTGCTCTGATGCCGCCG
TGTTCCGGCTGTCAGCGCAGGGGCGCCCGGTTCTTTTTGTCAAGACCGACCTGTCCGGTGCCCTGAATGA
ACTGCAAGACGAGGCAGCGCGGCTATCGTGGCTGGCCACGACGGGCGTTCCTTGCGCAGCTGTGCTCGAC
GTTGTCACTGAAGCGGGAAGGGACTGGCTGCTATTGGGCGAAGTGCCGGGGCAGGATCTCCTGTCATCTC
ACCTTGCTCCTGCCGAGAAAGTATCCATCATGGCTGATGCAATGCGGCGGCTGCATACGCTTGATCCGGC
TACCTGCCCATTCGACCACCAAGCGAAACATCGCATCGAGCGAGCACGTACTCGGATGGAAGCCGGTCTT
GTCGATCAGGATGATCTGGACGAAGAGCATCAGGGGCTCGCGCCAGCCGAACTGTTCGCCAGGCTCAAGG
CGAGCATGCCCGACGGCGAGGATCTCGTCGTGACCCATGGCGATGCCTGCTTGCCGAATATCATGGTGGA
AAATGGCCGCTTTTCTGGATTCATCGACTGTGGCCGGCTGGGTGTGGCGGACCGCTATCAGGACATAGCG
TTGGCTACCCGTGATATTGCTGAAGAGCTTGGCGGCGAATGGGCTGACCGCTTCCTCGTGCTTTACGGTA
TCGCCGCTCCCGATTCGCAGCGCATCGCCTTCTATCGCCTTCTTGACGAGTTCTTCTGAGCGGGACTCTG
GGGTTCGAAATGACCGACCAAGCGACGCCCAACCTGCCATCACGAGATTTCGATTCCACCGCCGCCTTCT
ATGAAAGGTTGGGCTTCGGAATCGTTTTCCGGGACGCCGGCTGGATGATCCTCCAGCGCGGGGATCTCAT
GCTGGAGTTCTTCGCCCACCCTAGGGGGAGGCTAACTGAAACACGGAAGGAGACAATACCGGAAGGAACC
CGCGCTATGACGGCAATAAAAAGACAGAATAAAACGCACGGTGTTGGGTCGTTTGTTCATAAACGCGGGG
TTCGGTCCCAGGGCTGGCACTCTGTCGATACCCCACCGAGACCCCATTGGGGCCAATACGCCCGCGTTTC
TTCCTTTTCCCCACCCCACCCCCCAAGTTCGGGTGAAGGCCCAGGGCTCGCAGCCAACGTCGGGGCGGCA
GGCCCTGCCATAGCCTCAGGTTACTCATATATACTTTAGATTGATTTAAAACTTCATTTTTAATTTAAAA
GGATCTAGGTGAAGATCCTTTTTGATAATCTCATGACCAAAATCCCTTAACGTGAGTTTTCGTTCCACTG
AGCGTCAGACCCCGTAGAAAAGATCAAAGGATCTTCTTGAGATCCTTTTTTTCTGCGCGTAATCTGCTGC
TTGCAAACAAAAAAACCACCGCTACCAGCGGTGGTTTGTTTGCCGGATCAAGAGCTACCAACTCTTTTTC
CGAAGGTAACTGGCTTCAGCAGAGCGCAGATACCAAATACTGTTCTTCTAGTGTAGCCGTAGTTAGGCCA
CCACTTCAAGAACTCTGTAGCACCGCCTACATACCTCGCTCTGCTAATCCTGTTACCAGTGGCTGCTGCC
AGTGGCGATAAGTCGTGTCTTACCGGGTTGGACTCAAGACGATAGTTACCGGATAAGGCGCAGCGGTCGG
GCTGAACGGGGGGTTCGTGCACACAGCCCAGCTTGGAGCGAACGACCTACACCGAACTGAGATACCTACA
GCGTGAGCTATGAGAAAGCGCCACGCTTCCCGAAGGGAGAAAGGCGGACAGGTATCCGGTAAGCGGCAGG
GTCGGAACAGGAGAGCGCACGAGGGAGCTTCCAGGGGGAAACGCCTGGTATCTTTATAGTCCTGTCGGGT
TTCGCCACCTCTGACTTGAGCGTCGATTTTTGTGATGCTCGTCAGGGGGGCGGAGCCTATGGAAA
