>Addgene plasmid #111575 | pCMV-PARP1-3xFlag-WT | depositor partial sequence | sequence record 209594 | CMV promoter primer
GCTACCGGACTCAGATCTCGAGCTCAAGCTTCGAATTCTGCAGTCGACGGTACCATGGGTTCAGACTATA
AAGATGATGATGATAAAGGTGGCTCCGACTACAAGGATGACGATGACAAGGGAGGTAGTGACTACAAAGA
CGATGACGACAAGGGCGGATCTGGCGGATCTATGGCGGAGTCTTCGGATAAGCTCTATCGAGTCGAGTAC
GCCAAGAGCGGGCGCGCCTCTTGCAAGAAATGCAGCGAGAGCATCCCCAAGGACTCGCTCCGGATGGCCA
TCATGGTGCAGTCGCCCATGTTTGATGGAAAAGTCCCACACTGGTACCACTTCTCCTGCTTCTGGAAGGT
GGGCCACTCCATCCGGCACCCTGACGTTGAGGTGGATGGGTTCTCTGAGCTTCGGTGGGATGATCAGCAG
AAAGTCAAGAAGACAGCGGAAGCTGGAGGAGTGACAGGCAAAGGCCAGGATGGAATTGGTAGCAAGGCAG
AGAAGACTCTGGGTGACTTTGCAGCAGAGTATGCCAAGTCCAACAGAAGTACGTGCAAGGGGTGTATGGA
GAAGATAGAAAAGGGCCAGGTGCGCCTGTCCAAGAAGATGGTGGACCCGGAGAAGCCACAGCTAGGCATG
ATTGACCGCTGGTACCATCCAGGCTGCTTTGTCAAGAACAGGGAGGAGCTGGGTTTCCGGCCCGAGTACA
GTGCGAGTCAGCTCAAGGGCTTCAGCCTCCTTGCTACAGAG
