>Addgene plasmid #111575 | pCMV-PARP1-3xFlag-WT | depositor partial sequence | sequence record 209595 | SV40pA-R (this is reverse compliment of sequencing read)
AGAAGCCTCCGCTCCTGAACAATGCAGACAGTGTGCAGNCCAAGGCGGAAATGCTTGACAACCTGCTGGA
CATCGAGGTGGCCTACAGTCTGCTCAGGGGAGGGTCTGATGATAGCAGCAAGGATCCCATCGATGTCAAC
TATGAGAAGCTCAAAACTGACATTAAGGTGGTTGACAGAGATTCTGAAGAAGCCGAGATCATCAGGAAGT
ATGTTAAGAACACTCATGCAACCACACACAATGCGTATGACTTGGAAGTCATCGATATCTTTAAGATAGA
GCGTGAAGGCGAATGCCAGCGTTACAAGCCCTTTAAGCAGCTTCATAACCGAAGATTGCTGTGGCACGGG
TCCAGGACCACCAACTTTGCTGGGATCCTGTCCCAGGGTCTTCGGATAGCCCCGCCTGAAGCGCCCGTGA
CAGGCTACATGTTTGGTAAAGGGATCTATTTCGCTGACATGGTCTCCAAGAGTGCCAACTACTGCCATAC
GTCTCAGGGAGACCCAATAGGCTTAATCCTGTTGGGAGAAGTTGCCCTTGGAAACATGTATGAACTGAAG
CACGCTTCACATATCAGCAAGTTACCCAAGGGCAAGCACAGTGTCAAAGGTTTGGGCAAAACTACCCCTG
ATCCTTCAGCTAACATTAGTCTGGATGGTGTAGACGTTCCTCTTGGGACCGGGATTTCATCTGGTGTGAA
TGACACCTCTCTACTATATAACGAGTACATTGTCTATGATATTGCTCAGGTAAATCTGAAGTATCTGCTG
AAACTGAAATTCAATTTTAAGACCTCCCTGTGGTGAGCGGCCGCGACTCTAGATCATAATCAGCC
